Addgene plasmid #237505: pKOS6b-URP114
Purpose: Upregulation of mgdh with P114
Depositing lab: Buz Barstow. Depositing organization: Cornell University.
Backbone
  Vector backbone: pKOS6b
  Vector type: Bacterial Expression
Growth in bacteria
  Bacterial resistance: Kanamycin, 50 μg/mL
  Growth temperature: 37°C
  Growth strain: DH5alpha
  Copy number: Unknown
Gene/Insert
  Gene/Insert name: membrane-bound PQQ-dependent dehydrogenase, glucose/quinate/shikimate family (alt names: Gene ID: 56906566; mgdh)
  Species: Gluconobacter oxydans
  Mutation: Upregulation of mgdh with P114
Resource information
  A portion of this plasmid was derived from a plasmid made by: Alexa M. Schmitz.
Terms and licenses: Academic/Nonprofit Terms; Industry Terms: Not Available to Industry
Depositor comments: Please visit https://doi.org/10.1101/2023.02.09.527855 for bioRxiv preprint. Addgene observed 297 base pair deletion downstream of M13 rev and 300bp deletion upstream of M13 fwd. The depositor has confirmed that this was not of concern to plasmid function.
How to cite: pKOS6b-URP114 was a gift from Buz Barstow (Addgene plasmid # 237505 ; http://n2t.net/addgene:237505 ; RRID:Addgene_237505)
