[The description below was written by a language model from this plasmid's Addgene catalogue record and pLannotate feature annotations shown in this document.]
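Description:
pKOS6b-URP114 is an 8.6 kb bacterial plasmid built on the pKOS6b backbone and designed to raise expression of the Gluconobacter oxydans membrane-bound PQQ-dependent glucose dehydrogenase gene (mgdh) by placing it under a promoter designated P114. It replicates in E. coli from a high-copy ColE1/pUC-type origin and is selected with kanamycin through a Tn5-derived neo (nptII) gene. An IncP oriT with a fragment of traJ allows mobilisation by conjugation from a suitable donor strain. The backbone also carries E. coli codB (cytosine permease) and codA (cytosine deaminase), which together confer sensitivity to 5-fluorocytosine and so provide a counterselection marker.

The insert sits within the remains of a pUC-style lac promoter/MCS/lacZα region. The annotation detects only a roughly 700 bp fragment of the G. oxydans gdh coding sequence. Upstream of it is an unannotated stretch of about 800 bp, preceded by reverse-oriented ribosomal protein gene fragments (rplT, rpmI) that were matched by homology to another alphaproteobacterium. This layout, combined with a selectable marker, a counterselectable marker and a transfer origin, suggests an allelic-exchange design. In such a design, chromosomal homology arms would flank the new promoter so that P114 is installed ahead of the native mgdh locus rather than expressing the gene from the plasmid. The record does not state this mechanism explicitly, and P114 itself is not annotated, so its origin and sequence context are not given. The repository's sequencing found deletions of about 300 bp near each of the M13 primer sites, which the depositor considered irrelevant to function. The remaining short hits (tnpA, ble, IS1, cat promoter, yciV) appear to be backbone remnants.
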