Features (pLannotate 1.2.2; 24 found; start..end, strand, type, name):
      1..589     +  rep_origin     ori: high-copy-number ColE1/pMB1/pBR322/pUC origin of replication
    772..864     +  CDS            lacI (fragment): lac repressor; lacI; The lac repressor binds to the lac operator to inhibit transcription in E. coli. This inhibition can be relieved by adding lactose or isopropyl-β-D-thiogalactopyranoside (IPTG).
    877..898     +  protein_bind   CAP binding site: CAP binding activates transcription in the presence of cAMP. E. coli catabolite activator protein
    913..943     +  promoter       lac promoter: promoter for the E. coli lac operon
    951..967     +  protein_bind   lac operator: The lac repressor binds to the lac operator to inhibit transcription in E. coli. This inhibition can be relieved by adding lactose or isopropyl-β-D-thiogalactopyranoside (IPTG). lac repressor encoded by lacI
   1000..1027    +  misc_feature   MCS (fragment): pUC18/19 multiple cloning site
   1027..1203    -  CDS            rplT (fragment): RL20_RHOPA - Experimental evidence at protein level: Swiss-Prot protein existence level 1. Binds directly to 23S ribosomal RNA and is necessary for the in vitro assembly process of the 50S ribosomal subunit. It is not involved in the protein synthesizing functions of that subunit. From Rhodopseudomonas palustris (strain ATCC BAA-98 / CGA009).
   1235..1417    -  CDS            rpmI (fragment): RL35_RHOPA - Experimental evidence at protein level: Swiss-Prot protein existence level 1. From Rhodopseudomonas palustris (strain ATCC BAA-98 / CGA009).
   2234..2935    +  CDS            gdh (fragment): DHG_GLUOX - Protein inferred from homology: Swiss-Prot protein existence level 3. From Gluconobacter oxydans (strain 621H) (Gluconobacter suboxydans).
   2934..2958    +  misc_feature   MCS (fragment): pUC18/19 multiple cloning site
   2961..3115    +  CDS            lacZα (fragment): LacZα fragment of β-galactosidase; lacZ fragment
   3128..3451    +  CDS            tnpA (fragment): TN5P_ECOLX - Also known as tnp. Experimental evidence at protein level: Swiss-Prot protein existence level 1. Mediates transposition of transposon Tn5 by a 'cut and paste' mechanism. First, the monomeric transposase binds the 19 bp inverted DNA repeats flanking the transposon. Then, dimerization of the DNA- bound transposase creates a synaptic DNA complex. After nicking of the first DNA strand, excision of the transposon proceeds through a series of intermediates. The transposase then mediates the insertion of the transposon at a new site by strand transfer. The activity of the wild- type tran
   3483..4274    +  CDS            neo: KKA2_KLEPN - Also known as kan, nptII. Experimental evidence at protein level: Swiss-Prot protein existence level 1. Resistance to kanamycin, neomycin, paromomycin, ribostamycin, butirosin and gentamicin B. From Klebsiella pneumoniae.
   4307..4408    -  CDS            yciV (fragment): RNAAM_ECOLI - Also known as trpH From Escherichia coli (strain K12).
   4580..5833    +  CDS            codB: CODB_ECOLI - Experimental evidence at protein level: Swiss-Prot protein existence level 1. Required for cytosine transport into the cell. From Escherichia coli (strain K12).
   5827..7109    +  CDS            codA (fragment): E. coli cytosine deaminase; codA; confers sensitivity to 5-fluorocytosine
   7197..7295    +  CDS            ble (fragment): BLE_KLEPN - Experimental evidence at protein level: Swiss-Prot protein existence level 1. Binding protein with a strong affinity to the bleomycin family of antibiotics. Binds to CL990; an antimitotic-antibiotic compound. From Klebsiella pneumoniae.
   7296..7481    -  CDS            traJ (fragment): oriT-recognizing protein; traJ
   7514..7623    -  oriT           oriT: incP origin of transfer
   7858..7948    -  promoter       cat promoter: promoter of the E. coli cat gene encoding chloramphenicol acetyltransferase
   8069..8145    +  mobile_element IS1 (fragment): prokaryotic transposable element IS1
   8142..8232    -  promoter       cat promoter: promoter of the E. coli cat gene encoding chloramphenicol acetyltransferase
   8353..8427    +  mobile_element IS1 (fragment): prokaryotic transposable element IS1
   8428..8481    +  CDS            ble (fragment): BLE_KLEPN - Experimental evidence at protein level: Swiss-Prot protein existence level 1. Binding protein with a strong affinity to the bleomycin family of antibiotics. Binds to CL990; an antimitotic-antibiotic compound. From Klebsiella pneumoniae.
>Addgene plasmid #237505 | pKOS6b-URP114 | addgene full sequence | sequence record 483089 | Addgene NGS Result
TTGAGATCCTTTTTTTCTGCGCGTAATCTGCTGCTTGCAAACAAAAAAACCACCGCTACCAGCGGTGGTT
TGTTTGCCGGATCAAGAGCTACCAACTCTTTTTCCGAAGGTAACTGGCTTCAGCAGAGCGCAGATACCAA
ATACTGTTCTTCTAGTGTAGCCGTAGTTAGGCCACCACTTCAAGAACTCTGTAGCACCGCCTACATACCT
CGCTCTGCTAATCCTGTTACCAGTGGCTGCTGCCAGTGGCGATAAGTCGTGTCTTACCGGGTTGGACTCA
AGACGATAGTTACCGGATAAGGCGCAGCGGTCGGGCTGAACGGGGGGTTCGTGCACACAGCCCAGCTTGG
AGCGAACGACCTACACCGAACTGAGATACCTACAGCGTGAGCTATGAGAAAGCGCCACGCTTCCCGAAGG
GAGAAAGGCGGACAGGTATCCGGTAAGCGGCAGGGTCGGAACAGGAGAGCGCACGAGGGAGCTTCCAGGG
GGAAACGCCTGGTATCTTTATAGTCCTGTCGGGTTTCGCCACCTCTGACTTGAGCGTCGATTTTTGTGAT
GCTCGTCAGGGGGGCGGAGCCTATGGAAAAACGCCAGCAACGCGGCCTTTTTACGGTTCCTGGCCTTTTG
CTGGCCTTTTGCTCACATGTTCTTTCCTGCGTTATCCCCTGATTCTGTGGATAACCGTATTACCGCCTTT
GAGTGAGCTGATACCGCTCGCCGCAGCCGAACGACCGAGCGCAGCGAGTCAGTGAGCGAGGAAGCGGAAG
AGCGCCCAATACGCAAACCGCCTCTCCCCGCGCGTTGGCCGATTCATTAATGCAGCTGGCACGACAGGTT
TCCCGACTGGAAAGCGGGCAGTGAGCGCAACGCAATTAATGTGAGTTAGCTCACTCATTAGGCACCCCAG
GCTTTACACTTTATGCTTCCGGCTCGTATGTTGTGTGGAATTGTGAGCGGATAACAATTTCACACAGGAA
ACAGCTATGACATGATTACGAATTCGAGCTCGGTACCCGGGGATCCTGCGCGGAAATCACGCTTCTTGTT
GCGACGGTCACGATACGCATAACGCAGCGCCTTCTCGACGCGCTCCAGAGCGATACGGTAGTTCGTAGAC
GAACGGCCGCGATAGCCCTTGGCGAGCTCGAGAACCTTCTTGTGACGGGCGTGCGACGTTACGCCCCGCT
TGACACGTGCCATTTACCTTATCTCCTCAGAGCCCGTAGGGCGCCCACTGCTTGATTGTCTTCGCATCCA
TGTCCGTCATGGTCTGGGGACCACGGTTGGTGCGCTTCATCTTCTGCGGACGGTTGATAAGGCCATGGCG
CTTGTTGCCCGGGCCGCACATCACTTTGCCGGTCGCGGTGATCTTGAACCGCTTCTTGACCGACGACTTG
GTCTTCATCTTGGGCATTTCGGTCTCCCTCGCCGTAAACGATTGGTCCCTCACACAGTAAGGACTCTGCA
CGGCCGGGCATGCCACTCGTGGCCCGGACGCGTGCGCGGAAGCGGTGTCCTTATCGTAAGCCCAAGTGGC
CTGCAAGCTCATTATTTTCTTGAACGCTCAATCATAAGTCCTTCCTTTCCTCAAGTCACGACGACGTGAA
AGTCCTCACAGTGACGTGAGCAAGATGAACCTTCTGACATCTTGACCCTTGACGGTCATCCATGTGCTTT
GTCCGGAAGTCACCGTGATGCATCAGAACAACAGATCCAGGAACATCGTGGCAGATGTTGAGAAATATCC
GCAGTTCCTTCCCTGGTGTGTGAAGGCAAGCATCCGGACCCAGACGGAACAGGAGCTTGTGGCGGATCTG
ACGATCGGGTTCGGCCCGTTCCGCGAGACCTTCACCAGCCGCGTGACGCTGGAGCGGCCTTCGCGTATCC
GGGTGCGCTACGAGAAAGGGCCTTTCCGTTACCTGAATAATGTCTGGACGTTCACGCCGGATCCGCGGGG
CTGTCTGGTCGATTTCTTCGTGGATTTCGAGTTCCGTTCGCGCCTTCTGCAGAATGCGATGGGTGTCGTG
TTCAATGAGGGCGTGCGCCTGATGGTCTCCGCCTTCATCAAGCGGGCACGGGACATTTACGGCACGCAGG
CGACGAAAGCGGTCCCCCCGGCACCGGGCCTTTCCCAAAGGACATAAAATTTCGTATTATTTCCACAACC
ATTCGGTGCGTGGGCCGTTACAGGTCTCAAGCACCGTCATGGTGACATGAAAAGGATTACGTAATGAGCA
CAACATCCCGGCCAGGGCTCTGGGCCCTGATAACGGCCGCGGCATTCGCGCTTTGCGGCGCGATCCTTAC
CGTTGGCGGCGCATGGGTCGCTGCCATCGGCGGCCCTCTCTATTATGTCATCCTTGGCCTGGCACTTCTC
GCCACGGCTTTCCTCTCCTTCCGGCGCAATCCGGCTGCCCTCTATCTGTTTGCAGTCGTCGTATTCGGAA
CGGTTATCTGGGAACTCACCGTTGTCGGTCTCGACATCTGGGCCCTGATCCCGCGCTCGGACATCGTCAT
CATCCTCGGCATCTGGCTGCTGCTGCCGTTCGTCTCCCGCCAGATTGGCGGCACGCGGACGACCGTCCTG
CCTCTCGCCGGCGCCGTTGGCGTTGCGGTTCTGGCCCTGTTCGCCAGCCTCTTCACCGACCCGCATGACA
TCAGCGGCGAACTGCCGACGCAGATCGCAAACGCCTCCCCCGCCGACCCGGACAACGTTCCGGCCAGCGA
GTGGCACGCTTATGGTCGTACGCAGGCTGGTGACCGCTGGTCCCCGCTGAACCAGATCAACGCGTCCAAC
GTCAGCAACCTCAAGGTCGCATGGCATATCCACACCAAGGATATGATGAACTCCAACGACCCGGGCGAAG
CAACGAACGAAGCGACCCCGATCGAGTTCAACAACACGCTTTACATGTGCTCGCTGCACCAGAAGTCGAC
CTGCAGGCATGCAAGCTTGGCACTGGCCGTCGTTTTACAACGTCGTGACTGGGAAAACCCTGGCGTTACC
CAACTTAATCGCCTTGCAGCACATCCCCCTTTCGCCAGCTGGCGTAATAGCGAAGAGGCCCGCACCGATC
GCCCTTCCCAACAGTTGCGCAGCCTGAATGGCGAATGGCGATAAGCTAGCTTCACGCTGCCGCAAGCACT
CAGGGCGCAAGGGCTGCTAAAGGAAGCGGAACACGTAGAAAGCCAGTCCGCAGAAACGGTGCTGACCCCG
GATGAATGTCAGCTACTGGGCTATCTGGACAAGGGAAAACGCAAGCGCAAAGAGAAAGCAGGTAGCTTGC
AGTGGGCTTACATGGCGATAGCTAGACTGGGCGGTTTTATGGACAGCAAGCGAACCGGAATTGCCAGCTG
GGGCGCCCTCTGGTAAGGTTGGGAAGCCCTGCAAAGTAAACTGGATGGCTTTCTTGCCGCCAAGGATCTG
ATGGCGCAGGGGATCAAGATCTGATCAAGAGACAGGATGAGGATCGTTTCGCATGATTGAACAAGATGGA
TTGCACGCAGGTTCTCCGGCCGCTTGGGTGGAGAGGCTATTCGGCTATGACTGGGCACAACAGACAATCG
GCTGCTCTGATGCCGCCGTGTTCCGGCTGTCAGCGCAGGGGCGCCCGGTTCTTTTTGTCAAGACCGACCT
GTCCGGTGCCCTGAATGAACTCCAAGACGAGGCAGCGCGGCTATCGTGGCTGGCCACGACGGGCGTTCCT
TGCGCAGCTGTGCTCGACGTTGTCACTGAAGCGGGAAGGGACTGGCTGCTATTGGGCGAAGTGCCGGGGC
AGGATCTCCTGTCATCTCACCTTGCTCCTGCCGAGAAAGTATCCATCATGGCTGATGCAATGCGGCGGCT
GCATACGCTTGATCCGGCTACCTGCCCATTCGACCACCAAGCGAAACATCGCATCGAGCGAGCACGTACT
CGGATGGAAGCCGGTCTTGTCGATCAGGATGATCTGGACGAAGAGCATCAGGGGCTCGCGCCAGCCGAAC
TGTTCGCCAGGCTCAAGGCGCGGATGCCCGACGGCGAGGATCTCGTCGTGACCCATGGCGATGCCTGCTT
GCCGAATATCATGGTGGAAAATGGCCGCTTTTCTGGATTCATCGACTGTGGCCGGCTGGGTGTGGCGGAC
CGCTATCAGGACATAGCGTTGGCTACCCGTGATATTGCTGAAGAGCTTGGCGGCGAATGGGCTGACCGCT
TCCTCGTGCTTTACGGTATCGCCGCTCCCGATTCGCAGCGCATCGCCTTCTATCGCCTTCTTGACGAGTT
CTTCTGAGCGGGACTCTGGGGTTCGGATCCGGGCTTATCGACTGCACGGTGCACCAATGCTTCTGGCGTC
AGGCAGCCATCGGAAGCTGTGGTATGGCTGTGCAGGTCGTAAATCACTGCATAATTCGTGTCGCTCAAGG
CGCACTCCCGTTCTGGATAATGTTTTTTGCGCCGACATCATAACGGTTCTGGCAAATATTCATGACAGCT
TAAGATGCGTGACAAAATACGGCCGCGCTTTCATACATCGTCAGAAGACGCCTTTCAGATTTTCCGGAGA
ACCAAACAGCAAAAAGGGGGAATTTCGTGTCGCAAGATAACAACTTTAGCCAGGGGCCAGTCCCGCAGTC
GGCGCGGAAAGGGGTATTGGCATTGACGTTCGTCATGCTGGGATTAACCTTCTTTTCCGCCAGTATGTGG
ACCGGCGGCACTCTCGGAACCGGTCTTAGCTATCATGATTTCTTCCTCGCAGTTCTCATCGGTAATCTTC
TCCTCGGTATTTACACTTCATTTCTCGGTTACATTGGCGCAAAAACCGGCCTGACCACTCATCTTCTTGC
TCGCTTCTCGTTTGGTGTTAAAGGCTCATGGCTGCCTTCACTGCTACTGGGCGGAACTCAGGTTGGCTGG
TTTGGCGTCGGTGTGGCGATGTTTGCCATTCCGGTGGGTAAGGCAACCGGGCTGGATATTAATTTGCTGA
TTGCCGTTTCCGGTTTACTGATGACCGTCACCGTCTTTTTTGGCATTTCGGCGCTGACGGTTCTTTCGGT
GATTGCGGTTCCGGCTATCGCCTGCCTGGGCGGTTATTCCGTGTGGCTGGCTGTTAACGGCATGGGCGGC
CTGGACGCATTAAAAGCGGTCGTTCCCGCACAACCGTTAGATTTCAATGTCGCGCTGGCGCTGGTTGTGG
GGTCATTTATCAGTGCGGGTACGCTCACCGCTGACTTTGTCCGGTTTGGTCGCAATGCCAAACTGGCGGT
GCTGGTGGCGATGGTGGCCTTTTTCCTCGGCAACTCGTTGATGTTTATTTTCGGTGCAGCGGGCGCTGCG
GCACTGGGCATGGCGGATATCTCTGATGTGATGATTGCTCAGGGCCTGCTGCTGCCTGCGATTGTGGTGC
TGGGGCTGAATATCTGGACCACCAACGATAACGCACTCTATGCGTCGGGTTTAGGTTTCGCCAACATTAC
CGGGATGTCGAGCAAAACCCTTTCGGTAATCAACGGTATTATCGGTACGGTCTGCGCATTATGGCTGTAT
AACAATTTTGTCGGCTGGTTGACCTTCCTTTCGGCAGCTATTCCTCCAGTGGGTGGCGTGATCATCGCCG
ACTATCTGATGAACCGTCGCCGCTATGAGCACTTTGCGACCACGCGTATGATGAGTGTCAATTGGGTGGC
GATTCTGGCGGTCGCCTTGGGGATTGCTGCAGGCCACTGGTTACCGGGAATTGTTCCGGTCAACGCGGTA
TTAGGTGGCGCGCTGAGCTATCTGATCCTTAACCCGATTTTGAATCGTAAAACGACAGCAGCAATGACGC
ATGTGGAGGCTAACAGTGTCGAATAACGCTTTACAAACAATTATTAACGCCCGGTTACCAGGCGAAGAGG
GGCTGTGGCAGATTCATCTGCAGGACGGAAAAATCAGCGCCATTGATGCGCAATCCGGCGTGATGCCCAT
AACTGAAAACAGCCTGGATGCCGAACAAGGTTTAGTTATACCGCCGTTTGTGGAGCCACATATTCACCTG
GACACCACGCAAACCGCCGGACAACCGAACTGGAATCAGTCCGGCACGCTGTTTGAAGGCATTGAACGCT
GGGCCGAGCGCAAAGCGTTATTAACCCATGACGATGTGAAACAACGCGCATGGCAAACGCTGAAATGGCA
GATTGCCAACGGCATTCAGCATGTGCGTACCCATGTCGATGTTTCGGATGCAACGCTAACTGCGCTGAAA
GCAATGCTGGAAGTGAAGCAGGAAGTCGCGCCGTGGATTGATCTGCAAATCGTCGCCTTCCCTCAGGAAG
GGATTTTGTCGTATCCCAACGGTGAAGCGTTGCTGGAAGAGGCGTTACGCTTAGGGGCAGATGTAGTGGG
GGCGATTCCGCATTTTGAATTTACCCGTGAATACGGCGTGGAGTCGCTGCATAAAACCTTCGCCCTGGCG
CAAAAATACGACCGTCTCATCGACGTTCACTGTGATGAGATCGATGACGAGCAGTCGCGCTTTGTCGAAA
CCGTTGCTGCCCTGGCGCACCATGAAGGCATGGGCGCGCGAGTCACCGCCAGCCACACCACGGCAATGCA
CTCCTATAACGGGGCGTATACCTCACGCCTGTTCCGCTTGCTGAAAATGTCCGGTATTAACTTTGTCGCC
AACCCGCTGGTCAATATTCATCTGCAAGGACGTTTCGATACGTATCCAAAACGTCGCGGCATCACGCGCG
TTAAAGAGATGCTGGAGTCCGGCATTAACGTCTGCTTTGGTCACGATGATGTCTTCGATCCGTGGTATCC
GCTGGGAACGGCGAATATGCTGCAAGTGCTGCATATGGGGCTGCATGTTTGCCAGTTGATGGGCTACGGG
CAGATTAACGATGGCCTGAATTTAATCACCCACCACAGCGCAAGGACGTTGAATTTGCAGGATTACGGCA
TTGCCGCCGGAAACAGCGCCAACCTGATTATCCTGCCGGCTGAAAATGGGTTTGATGCGCTGCGCCGTCA
GGTTCCGGTACGTTATTCGGTACGTGGCGGCAAGGTGATTGCCAGCACACAACCGGCACAAACCACCGTA
TATCTGGAGCAGCCAGAAGCCATCGATTACAAACGTTGAACGACTGGGTTACAGCGAGCTTAGTTTATGC
CGGATCTCTCCTGGCGCACCATCGTCGGCTACAGCCTCGGGAATTGCTACCGCGAAATGACCGACCAAGC
GACGCCCAACCTGCCATCACGAGATTTCGATTCCACCGCCGCCTTCTATGAAAGGTTGGGCTTCGGAATC
GTTTTCCGGGACGCCCTCGCGGACGTGCTCATAGTCCACGACGCCCGTGATTTTGTAGCCCTGGCCGACG
GCCAGCAGGTAGGCCGACAGGCTCATGCCGGCCGCCGCCGCCTTTTCCTCAATCGCTCTTCGTTCGTCTG
GAAGGCAGTACACCTTGATAGGTGGGCTGCCCTTCCTGGTTGGCTTGGTTTCATCAGCCATCCGCTTGCC
CTCATCTGTTACGCCGGCGGTAGCCGGCCAGCCTCGCAGAGCAGGATTCCCGTTGAGCACCGCCAGGTGC
GAATAAGGGACAGTGAAGAAGGAACACCCGCTCGCGGGTGGGCCTACTTCACCTATCCTGCCCGGCTGAC
GCCGTTGGATACACCAAGGAAAGTCTACACGAACCCTTTGGCAAAATCCTGTATATCGTGCGAAAAAGGA
TGGATATACCGAAAAAATCGCTATAATGACCCCGAAGCAGGGTTATGCAGCGGAAAAGCGCTGCTTCCCT
GCTGTTTTGTGGAATATCTACCGACTGGAAACAGGCAAATGCAGGAAATTACTGAACTGAGGGGACAGGC
GAGAGACGATGCCAAAGAGCTCCTGAAAATCTCGATAACTCAAAAAATACGCCCGGTAGTGATCTTATTT
CATTATGGTGAAAGTTGGAACCTCTTACGTGCCGATCAACGTCTCATTTTCGCCAAAAGTTGGCCCAGGG
CTTCCCGGTATCAACAGGGACACCAGGATTTATTTATTCTGCGAAGTGATCTTCCGTCACAGGTATTTAT
TCGGCGCAAAGTGCGTCGGGTGATGCTGCCAACTTACTGATTTAGTGTATGATGGTGTTTTTGAGGTGCT
CCAGTGGCTTCTGTTTCTATCAGCTCCTGAAAATCTCGATAACTCAAAAAATACGCCCGGTAGTGATCTT
ATTTCATTATGGTGAAAGTTGGAACCTCTTACGTGCCGATCAACGTCTCATTTTCGCCAAAAGTTGGCCC
AGGGCTTCCCGGTATCAACAGGGACACCAGGATTTATTTATTCTGCGAAGTGATCTTCCGTCACAGGTAT
TTATTCGGCGCAAAGTGCGTCGGGTGATGCTGCCAACTTACTGATTTAGTGTATGATGGTGTTTTTGAGG
TGCTCCAGTGGCTTCTGTTTCTATCAGGGCTGGATGATCCTCCAGCGCGGGGATCTCATGCTGGAGTTCT
TCGCCCACCCCAAAAGGATCTAGGTGAAGATCCTTTTTGATAATCTCATGACCAAAATCCCTTAACGTGA
GTTTTCGTTCCACTGAGCGTCAGACCCCGTAGAAAAGATCAAAGGATCTTC
